Addgene plasmid #78375: pNX3d-PK3
Purpose: fission yeast epitope tagging
Depositing lab: Kazunori Tomita. Depositing organization: University College London. Publication: Sequential and counter-selectable cassettes for fission yeast. Amelina H, Moiseeva V, Collopy LC, Pearson SR, Armstrong CA, Tomita K. BMC Biotechnol. 2016 Nov 8;16(1):76. 10.1186/s12896-016-0307-4 PubMed 27825338.
Backbone
  Vector backbone: pFA6a-kanMX6
  Selectable markers: ura4+
Growth in bacteria
  Bacterial resistance: Ampicillin, 100 μg/mL
  Growth temperature: 37°C
  Growth strain: DH5alpha
  Copy number: High Copy
Gene/Insert 1
  Gene/Insert name: 3xPK (alt name: V5)
Gene/Insert 2
  Gene/Insert name: ura4+
  Species: S. pombe (fission yeast)
  Insert size (bp): 1466
  Entrez Gene: ura4 (a.k.a. SPCC330.05c)
Terms and licenses: Academic/Nonprofit Terms; Industry Terms: Not Available to Industry
How to cite: pNX3d-PK3 was a gift from Kazunori Tomita (Addgene plasmid # 78375 ; http://n2t.net/addgene:78375 ; RRID:Addgene_78375)
