[The description below was written by a language model from this plasmid's Addgene catalogue record and pLannotate feature annotations shown in this document.]
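Description:
pNX3d-PK3 is a fission yeast epitope-tagging template plasmid built on the pFA6a-kanMX6 backbone, in which the marker module is the Schizosaccharomyces pombe ura4+ gene, as recorded in the catalogue fields. In Escherichia coli it is maintained as a high-copy plasmid through a ColE1/pUC-type origin of replication and selected with ampicillin via the β-lactamase gene and its native promoter. No yeast replication origin is annotated, which fits a plasmid that serves as a source of an integrating cassette rather than as an episome. Short rop and bom fragments and an SP6 promoter are remnants of the parental cloning vector.

The payload consists of two listed inserts: a 3xPK tag (three copies of the PK epitope, also known as V5) and a 1,466 bp ura4+ fragment from S. pombe. The automated feature table does not annotate the tag itself, but it does show a Saccharomyces cerevisiae ADH1 terminator upstream of the ura4 coding sequence. This matches the usual pFA6a-style layout, in which the tag is followed by a terminator so that a gene fused in frame to the tag is properly terminated, with the selectable marker placed just downstream. ura4 encodes orotidine 5'-phosphate decarboxylase, so it complements uracil auxotrophy in ura4 mutant strains. It is also counter-selectable in general practice, consistent with the associated publication's theme of sequential and counter-selectable cassettes. The stated purpose is epitope tagging in fission yeast, presumably by integrating the tag-marker cassette at a chosen gene's locus for antibody-based detection. The record does not spell out the targeting strategy or what the "3d" designation in the name signifies.
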