Features (pLannotate 1.2.2; 8 found; start..end, strand, type, name):
     70..105     +  CDS            rop (fragment): Rop protein, which maintains plasmids at low copy number; rop
    207..258     +  misc_feature   bom (fragment): basis of mobility region from pBR322
    321..339     +  promoter       SP6 promoter: promoter for bacteriophage SP6 RNA polymerase
    564..751     +  terminator     ADH1 terminator: S. cerevisiae ADH1; transcription terminator for the S. cerevisiae alcohol dehydrogenase 1 (ADH1) gene
   1316..2110    +  CDS            S. pombe ura4: orotidine 5'-phosphate decarboxylase, required for uracil biosynthesis; Schizosaccharomyces pombe ura4
   2746..3334    -  rep_origin     ori: high-copy-number ColE1/pMB1/pBR322/pUC origin of replication
   3505..4365    -  CDS            AmpR: β-lactamase; bla; confers resistance to ampicillin, carbenicillin, and related antibiotics
   4366..4470    -  promoter       AmpR promoter: bla
>Addgene plasmid #78375 | pNX3d-PK3 | depositor full sequence | sequence record 146298 | pNX3d-PK3 sequence 4495 bps
GACGTCTAAGAAACCATTATTATCATGACATTAACCTATAAAAATAGGCGTATCACGAGGCCCTTTCGTC
TCGCGCGTTTCGGTGATGACGGTGAAAACCTCTGACACATGCAGCTCCCGGAGACGGTCACAGCTTGTCT
GTAAGCGGATGCCGGGAGCAGACAAGCCCGTCAGGGCGCGTCAGCGGGTGTTGGCGGGTGTCGGGGCTGG
CTTAACTATGCGGCATCAGAGCAGATTGTACTGAGAGTGCACCATATGGACATATTGTCGTTAGAACGCG
GCTACAATTAATACATAACCTTATGTATCATACACATACGATTTAGGTGACACTATAGAACGCGGCCGCC
AGCTGAAGCTTCGTACGCTGCAGGTCGACGGATCCCCGGGTTAATTAACGCTAGCGGTAAGCCTATTCCT
AACCCTCTTTTGGGTCTCGATTCTACAGGTGGAAAACCAATCCCCAACCCACTCCTCGGCCTTGACTCAA
CTGGCAAACCCATACCAAATCCTTTACTTGGATTAGATAGTACCTCTAGATGAGGCGCGCCACTTCTAAA
TAAGCGAATTTCTTATGATTTATGATTTTTATTATTAAATAAGTTATAAAAAAAATAAGTGTATACAAAT
TTTAAAGTGACTCTTAGGTTTTAAAACGAAAATTCTTATTCTTGAGTAACTCTTTCCTGTAGGTCAGGTT
GCTTTCTCAGGTATAGTATGAGGTCGCTCTTATTGACCACACCTCTACCGGCAGATCCGCTAGGAGATCT
GAGCTCGATATCAAGCTTAGCTACAAATCCCACTGGCTATATGTATGCATTTGTGTTAAAAAAGTTTGTA
TAGATTATTTAATCTACTCAGCATTCTTTCTCTAAATAGGAATTTGTTACTTAATGGAGAAAAAAATGTT
TCGATTTACCTAGTGTATTTGTTTGTATACTCACGTTTAATTTCAAACATCCATTCTATCTTGTGTAATT
TTTGGCATGGTGAAAAAGATAATCAGCCTTATAATCTTTACAAAAGTAAGAAATTCTGTAAATAAGCCTT
AATGCCCTTGCTTTAAATTAAAATGGTTCTTTTTCATGATAATGTTTGCACTTTGTGAATATATTTTAGA
TAGTTCTGTGAGGTATAATTAAGATGTTTTAGAGACTTATACAATTTTGTCTTTATAAATTCTTAATTGA
TTTTACCATCCCAGTTTAACTATGCTTCGTCGGCATCTCTGCACATGTCGTGTTTTCTTACCGTATTGTC
CTACCAAGAACCTCTTTTTTGCTTGGATCGAAATTAAAGGTTTAAAAGCAAAGTTATGGATGCTAGAGTA
TTTCAAAGCTATTCAGCTAGAGCTGAGGGGATGAAAAATCCCATTGCCAAGGAATTGTTGGCTTTGATGG
AAGAAAAGCAAAGCAACTTGTCAGTCGCGGTCGATTTGACGAAGAAATCCGAAATCTTAGAATTGGTAGA
TAAAATTGGACCCTATGTCTGTGTTATCAAGACACATATTGACGTTGTCGAGGATTTCGACCAGGATATG
GTAGAAAAACTGGTGGCCTTAGGTAAAAAGCATCGTTTTCTTATCTTTGAGGATCGCAAATTCGCAGACA
TTGGAAATACCGTCAAGCTACAATATGCATCTGGTGTGTACAAAATTGCTTCTTGGGCTCATATCACAAA
TTGCCATACAGTGCCAGGCGAGGGTATTATACAAGGCCTCAAAGAAGTTGGTTTACCTTTGGGACGTGGT
CTCTTGCTTTTGGCTGAAATGTCTTCCAAAGGCTCTTTGGCTACTGGTTCCTACACAGAGAAAACCTTAG
AATGGTTTGAGAAGCATACCGATTTTTGCTTTGGCTTTATAGCTGGTCGTCGATTTCCTAACCTTCAAAG
CGACTACATAACTATGTCCCCTGGTATCGGCTTGGATGTTAAAGGAGACGGGCTGGGACAGCAATATCGT
ACTCCTGAAGAAGTGATTGTAAACTGCGGTAGCGATATCATCATTGTTGGTCGTGGAGTCTATGGAGCTG
GTCGTAATCCTGTTGTCGAAGCCAAGAGATATAGAGAAGCTGGTTGGAAGGCATATCAGCAAAGACTTTC
TCAGCATTAAAAAAAGACTAATGTAAAATTTTTTTGGTTGGTTATTGAAAAAGTCGATGCCTTGTTTGCG
TTTGTTTTCCTAGGCGTTTTATGTCAGAAGGCATTTAGAATTAGTATACAAGTACTCTTTGGTAAAATTT
TATGTAGCGACTAAAATATTAACTATTATAGATAAACACCTTGGGAATAAAAAGTAATTTGCTATAGTAA
TTTATTAAACATGCTCCTACAACATTACCACAATCTTTTCTCTTGGATTGACATTGAATAAGAAAAGAGT
GAATTTTTTTAGACTTGTAATGATAACTATGTACAAAGCCAATGAAAGATGTATGTAGATGAATGTAAAA
TACCATGTAGACAAACAAGATAAAACTTGGTTATAAACATTGGTGTTGGAACAGAATAAATTAGATGTCA
AAAAGTTTCGTCAATATCACAAGCTTGTTTAAACGAGCTCGAATTCTAGGCTTCCTCGCTCACTGACTCG
CTGCGCTCGGTCGTTCGGCTGCGGCGAGCGGTATCAGCTCACTCAAAGGCGGTAATACGGTTATCCACAG
AATCAGGGGATAACGCAGGAAAGAACATGTGAGCAAAAGGCCAGCAAAAGGCCAGGAACCGTAAAAAGGC
CGCGTTGCTGGCGTTTTTCCATAGGCTCCGCCCCCCTGACGAGCATCACAAAAATCGACGCTCAAGTCAG
AGGTGGCGAAACCCGACAGGACTATAAAGATACCAGGCGTTTCCCCCTGGAAGCTCCCTCGTGCGCTCTC
CTGTTCCGACCCTGCCGCTTACCGGATACCTGTCCGCCTTTCTCCCTTCGGGAAGCGTGGCGCTTTCTCA
ATGCTCACGCTGTAGGTATCTCAGTTCGGTGTAGGTCGTTCGCTCCAAGCTGGGCTGTGTGCACGAACCC
CCCGTTCAGCCCGACCGCTGCGCCTTATCCGGTAACTATCGTCTTGAGTCCAACCCGGTAAGACACGACT
TATCGCCACTGGCAGCAGCCACTGGTAACAGGATTAGCAGAGCGAGGTATGTAGGCGGTGCTACAGAGTT
CTTGAAGTGGTGGCCTAACTACGGCTACACTAGAAGGACAGTATTTGGTATCTGCGCTCTGCTGAAGCCA
GTTACCTTCGGAAAAAGAGTTGGTAGCTCTTGATCCGGCAAACAAACCACCGCTGGTAGCGGTGGTTTTT
TTGTTTGCAAGCAGCAGATTACGCGCAGAAAAAAAGGATCTCAAGAAGATCCTTTGATCTTTTCTACGGG
GTCTGACGCTCAGTGGAACGAAAACTCACGTTAAGGGATTTTGGTCATGAGATTATCAAAAAGGATCTTC
ACCTAGATCCTTTTAAATTAAAAATGAAGTTTTAAATCAATCTAAAGTATATATGAGTAAACTTGGTCTG
ACAGTTACCAATGCTTAATCAGTGAGGCACCTATCTCAGCGATCTGTCTATTTCGTTCATCCATAGTTGC
CTGACTCCCCGTCGTGTAGATAACTACGATACGGGAGGGCTTACCATCTGGCCCCAGTGCTGCAATGATA
CCGCGAGACCCACGCTCACCGGCTCCAGATTTATCAGCAATAAACCAGCCAGCCGGAAGGGCCGAGCGCA
GAAGTGGTCCTGCAACTTTATCCGCCTCCATCCAGTCTATTAATTGTTGCCGGGAAGCTAGAGTAAGTAG
TTCGCCAGTTAATAGTTTGCGCAACGTTGTTGCCATTGCTACAGGCATCGTGGTGTCACGCTCGTCGTTT
GGTATGGCTTCATTCAGCTCCGGTTCCCAACGATCAAGGCGAGTTACATGATCCCCCATGTTGTGCAAAA
AAGCGGTTAGCTCCTTCGGTCCTCCGATCGTTGTCAGAAGTAAGTTGGCCGCAGTGTTATCACTCATGGT
TATGGCAGCACTGCATAATTCTCTTACTGTCATGCCATCCGTAAGATGCTTTTCTGTGACTGGTGAGTAC
TCAACCAAGTCATTCTGAGAATAGTGTATGCGGCGACCGAGTTGCTCTTGCCCGGCGTCAATACGGGATA
ATACCGCGCCACATAGCAGAACTTTAAAAGTGCTCATCATTGGAAAACGTTCTTCGGGGCGAAAACTCTC
AAGGATCTTACCGCTGTTGAGATCCAGTTCGATGTAACCCACTCGTGCACCCAACTGATCTTCAGCATCT
TTTACTTTCACCAGCGTTTCTGGGTGAGCAAAAACAGGAAGGCAAAATGCCGCAAAAAAGGGAATAAGGG
CGACACGGAAATGTTGAATACTCATACTCTTCCTTTTTCAATATTATTGAAGCATTTATCAGGGTTATTG
TCTCATGAGCGGATACATATTTGAATGTATTTAGAAAAATAAACAAATAGGGGTTCCGCGCACATTTCCC
CGAAAAGTGCCACCT
