>Addgene plasmid #78375 | pNX3d-PK3 | addgene partial sequence | sequence record 149364 | SP6 5'-ATTTAGGTGACACTATAG-3'
ACGCTGCAGGTCGACGGATCCCCGGGTTAATTAACGCTAGCGGTAAGCCTATTCCTAACCCTCTTTTGGG
TCTCGATTCTACAGGTGGAAAACCAATCCCCAACCCACTCCTCGGCCTTGACTCAACTGGCAAACCCATA
CCAAATCCTTTACTTGGATTAGATAGTACCTCTAGATGAGGCGCGCCACTTCTAAATAAGCGAATTTCTT
ATGATTTATGATTTTTATTATTAAATAAGTTATAAAAAAAATAAGTGTATACAAATTTTAAAGTGACTCT
TAGGTTTTAAAACGAAAATTCTTATTCTTGAGTAACTCTTTCCTGTAGGTCAGGTTGCTTTCTCAGGTAT
AGTATGAGGTCGCTCTTATTGACCACACCTCTACCGGCAGATCCGCTAGGAGATCTGAGCTCGATATCAA
GCTTAGCTACAAATCCCACTGGCTATATGTATGCATTTGTGTTAAAAAAGTTTGTATAGATTATTTAATC
TACTCAGCATTCTTTCTCTAAATAGGAATTTGTTACTTAATGGAGAAAAAAATGTTTCGATTTACCTAGT
GTATTTGTTTGTATACTCACGTTTAATTTCAAACATCCATTCTATCTTGTGTAATTTTTGGCATGGTGAA
AAAGATAATCAGCCTTATAATCTTTACAAAAGTAAGAAATTCTGTAAATAAGCCTTAATGCCCTTGCTTT
AAATTAAAATGGTTCTTTTTCATGATAATGTTTGCACTTTGTGAATATATTTTAGATAGTTCTGTGAGGT
ATAATTAAGATGTTTTAGAGACTTATACAATTTTGTCTTTATAAATTCTTAATTGATTTTACCATCCCAG
TTTAACTATGCTTCGTCGGCATCTCTGCACATGTCGTGTTTTCTTACCGTATTGTCCTACCAAGAACCTC
TTTTTTGCTTGGATCGAAATTAAAGGTTTAAAAGCAAAGTTATGGATGCTAGAGTATTTC
