>Addgene plasmid #78375 | pNX3d-PK3 | addgene partial sequence | sequence record 149365 | L4440 5'-AGCGAGTCAGTGAGCGAG-3'
ACAAGCTTGTGATATTGACGAAACTTTTTGACATCTAATTTATTCTGTTCCAACACCAATGTTTATAACC
AAGTTTTATCTTGTTTGTCTACATGGTATTTTACATTCATCTACATACATCTTTCATTGGCTTTGTACAT
AGTTATCATTACAAGTCTAAAAAAATTCACTCTTTTCTTATTCAATGTCAATCCAAGAGAAAAGATTGTG
GTAATGTTGTAGGAGCATGTTTAATAAATTACTATAGCAAATTACTTTTTATTCCCAAGGTGTTTATCTA
TAATAGTTAATATTTTAGTCGCTACATAAAATTTTACCAAAGAGTACTTGTATACTAATTCTAAATGCCT
TCTGACATAAAACGCCTAGGAAAACAAACGCAAACAAGGCATCGACTTTTTCAATAACCAACCAAAAAAA
TTTTACATTAGTCTTTTTTTAATGCTGAGAAAGTCTTTGCTGATATGCCTTCCAACCAGCTTCTCTATAT
CTCTTGGCTTCGACAACAGGATTACGACCAGCTCCATAGACTCCACGACCAACAATGATGATATCGCTAC
CGCAGTTTACAATCACTTCTTCAGGAGTACGATATTGCTGTCCCAGCCCGTCTCCTTTAACATCCAAGCC
GATACCAGGGGACATAGTTATGTAGTCGCTTTGAAGGTTAGGAAATCGACGACCAGCTATAAAGCCAAAG
CAAAAATCGGTATGCTTCTCAAACCATTCTAAGGTTTTCTCTGTGTAGGAACCAGTAGCCAAAGAGCCTT
TGGAAGACATTTCAGCCAAAAGCAAGAGACCACGTCCCAAAGGTAAACCAACTTCTTTGAGGCCTTGTAT
AATACCCTCGCCTGGCACTGTATGGCAATTTGTGATATGAGCCCAAGAAGCA
